Addgene plasmid #61672: HIV-1 integrase F185H/C280S in pET15b
Purpose: HIV-1 integrase F185H/C280S in pET-15b
Depositing lab: Robert Craigie. Depositing organization: National Institute of Diabetes & Digestive & Kidney Diseases (NIDDK). Publication: A soluble active mutant of HIV-1 integrase: involvement of both the core and carboxyl-terminal domains in multimerization. Jenkins TM, Engelman A, Ghirlando R, Craigie R. J Biol Chem. 1996 Mar 29;271(13):7712-8. PubMed 8631811.
Backbone
  Vector backbone: pET-15b
  Backbone size w/o insert (bp): 5708
  Vector type: Synthetic Biology
Growth in bacteria
  Bacterial resistance: Ampicillin, 100 μg/mL
  Growth temperature: 37°C
  Growth strain: DH5alpha
  Copy number: Low Copy
Gene/Insert
  Gene/Insert name: HIV-1 integrase F185H/C280S (alt name: HIV-1 IN F185H/C280S)
  Species: Synthetic
  Insert size (bp): 900
  Promoter: T7 promotor
  Tag / fusion protein: His (N terminal on backbone)
  Cloning method: Restriction Enzyme; 5′ cloning site Nde I (not destroyed); 3′ cloning site BamH I (not destroyed)
  Sequencing primers: 5′ T7 promotor; 3′ T7 Terminator
Terms and licenses: Academic/Nonprofit Terms; Industry Terms: Not Available to Industry
How to cite: HIV-1 integrase F185H/C280S in pET15b was a gift from Robert Craigie (Addgene plasmid # 61672 ; http://n2t.net/addgene:61672 ; RRID:Addgene_61672)
