[The description below was written by a language model from this plasmid's Addgene catalogue record.]
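Description:
HIV-1 integrase F185H/C280S in pET15b is a bacterial expression plasmid built on the pET-15b backbone (about 5.7 kb without insert) and carrying an insert of roughly 900 bp that encodes HIV-1 integrase with two point substitutions, F185H and C280S. The insert is listed as synthetic in origin and was placed between the NdeI and BamHI sites of the vector, both of which remain intact. The plasmid is selected with ampicillin, is recorded as low copy, and is maintained in a standard cloning strain. The catalogue files it under synthetic biology, but its layout is that of a conventional protein-production vector.

Expression is driven by the T7 promoter, so transcription depends on T7 RNA polymerase, which in pET systems is normally supplied by a dedicated expression host rather than by the propagation strain. The listed T7 terminator sequencing primer indicates a T7 terminator downstream of the insert. Cloning at NdeI puts the integrase coding sequence in frame with the backbone-encoded N-terminal His tag, allowing the recombinant protein to be purified by immobilised metal affinity chromatography.

The associated publication title describes a soluble, active mutant of HIV-1 integrase and addresses the roles of the core and carboxyl-terminal domains in multimerization. This suggests the construct is meant for producing a more tractable form of the enzyme for biochemical and biophysical study. The record does not say what each substitution contributes individually, and no feature table is provided, so further backbone elements cannot be confirmed from it.
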