>Addgene plasmid #61672 | HIV-1 integrase F185H/C280S in pET15b | addgene partial sequence | sequence record 102948 | T7term 5'-GCTAGTTATTGCTCAGCGG-3'
GTTAGCAGCCGGATCCTAATCCTCATCCTGTCTACTTGCCACACTATCATCACCTGCCATCTGTTTTCCA
TAATCCCTGATGATCTTTGCTTTTCTTCTTGGCACTACTTTTATGTCACTATTATCTTGTATTACTACTG
CCCCTTCACCTTTCCAGAGGAGCTTTGCTGGTCCTTTCCAAACTGGATCTCTGCTGTCCCTGTAATAAAC
CCGAAAATTTTGAATTTTTGTAATTTGTTTTTGTAATTCTTTAGTTTGTATGTCTGTTGCTATTATGTCT
ACTATTCTTTCCCCTGCACTGTACCCCCCAATCCCCCCTTTTCTTTTATGATTGTGGATGAATACTGCCA
TTTGTACTGCTGTCTTAAGATGTTCAGCCTGATCTCTTACCTGTCCTATAATTTTCTTTAATTCTTTATT
CATAGATTCTATTACCCCCTGACTTTGGGGATTGTAGGGAATGCCAAATTCCTGCTTGATCCCCGCCCAC
CAACAGGCGGCCTTAACTGTAGTACTGGTGAAATTGCTGCCATTGTCTGTATGTACTGTTTTTACTGGCC
ATCTTCCTGCTAATTTTAAGAGGAAGTATGCTGTTTCTTGCCCTGTCTCTGCTGGAATTACTTCTGCTTC
TATATATCCACTGGCTACATGAACTGCTACCAAGATAACTTTTCCTTCTAAATGTGTACAATCTAGCTGC
CATATTCCTGGGCTACAGTCTACTTGTCCATGCATGGCTT
