>Addgene plasmid #61672 | HIV-1 integrase F185H/C280S in pET15b | addgene partial sequence | sequence record 104319 | T7 5'-TAATACGACTCACTATAGGG-3'
GAAGGAGATATACCATGGGCAGCAGCCATCATCATCATCATCACAGCAGCGGCCTGGTGCCGCGCGGCAG
CCATATGTTTTTAGATGGAATAGATAAGGCCCAAGAAGAACATGAGAAATATCACAGTAATTGGAGAGCA
ATGGCTAGTGATTTTAACCTGCCACCTGTAGTAGCAAAAGAAATAGTAGCCAGCTGTGATAAATGTCAGC
TAAAAGGGGAAGCCATGCATGGACAAGTAGACTGTAGCCCAGGAATATGGCAGCTAGATTGTACACATTT
AGAAGGAAAAGTTATCTTGGTAGCAGTTCATGTAGCCAGTGGATATATAGAAGCAGAAGTAATTCCAGCA
GAGACAGGGCAAGAAACAGCATACTTCCTCTTAAAATTAGCAGGAAGATGGCCAGTAAAAACAGTACATA
CAGACAATGGCAGCAATTTCACCAGTACTACAGTTAAGGCCGCCTGTTGGTGGGCGGGGATCAAGCAGGA
ATTTGGCATTCCCTACAATCCCCAAAGTCAGGGGGTAATAGAATCTATGAATAAAGAATTAAAGAAAATT
ATAGGACAGGTAAGAGATCAGGCTGAACATCTTAAGACAGCAGTACAAATGGCAGTATTCATCCACAATC
ATAAAAGAAAAGGGGGGATTGGGGGGTACAGTGCA
